>Addgene plasmid #59833 | pcDNA5 FRT TO myc p31Comet | depositor full sequence | sequence record 94521 | Full Sequence
GACGGATCGGGAGATCTCCCGATCCCCTATGGTGCACTCTCAGTACAATCTGCTCTGATGCCGCATAGTT
AAGCCAGTATCTGCTCCCTGCTTGTGTGTTGGAGGTCGCTGAGTAGTGCGCGAGCAAAATTTAAGCTACA
ACAAGGCAAGGCTTGACCGACAATTGCATGAAGAATCTGCTTAGGGTTAGGCGTTTTGCGCTGCTTCGCG
ATGTACGGGCCAGATATACGCGTTGACATTGATTATTGACTAGTTATTAATAGTAATCAATTACGGGGTC
ATTAGTTCATAGCCCATATATGGAGTTCCGCGTTACATAACTTACGGTAAATGGCCCGCCTGGCTGACCG
CCCAACGACCCCCGCCCATTGACGTCAATAATGACGTATGTTCCCATAGTAACGCCAATAGGGACTTTCC
ATTGACGTCAATGGGTGGAGTATTTACGGTAAACTGCCCACTTGGCAGTACATCAAGTGTATCATATGCC
AAGTACGCCCCCTATTGACGTCAATGACGGTAAATGGCCCGCCTGGCATTATGCCCAGTACATGACCTTA
TGGGACTTTCCTACTTGGCAGTACATCTACGTATTAGTCATCGCTATTACCATGGTGATGCGGTTTTGGC
AGTACATCAATGGGCGTGGATAGCGGTTTGACTCACGGGGATTTCCAAGTCTCCACCCCATTGACGTCAA
TGGGAGTTTGTTTTGGCACCAAAATCAACGGGACTTTCCAAAATGTCGTAACAACTCCGCCCCATTGACG
CAAATGGGCGGTAGGCGTGTACGGTGGGAGGTCTATATAAGCAGAGCTCTCCCTATCAGTGATAGAGATC
TCCCTATCAGTGATAGAGATCGTCGACGAGCTCGTTTAGTGAACCGTCAGATCGCCTGGAGACGCCATCC
ACGCTGTTTTGACCTCCATAGAAGACACCGGGACCGATCCAGCCTCCGGACTCTAGCGTTTAAACTTAAG
CTTGGTACCCCGGGGAATTCGGCAGATCCCGAGGTCCGACAGCGCCCGGCCCAGATCCCCACGCCTGCCA
GGAGCAAGCCGAGAGCCAGCCGGCCGGCGCACTCCGACTCCGAGCAGTCTCTGTCCTTCGACCCGAGCCC
CGCGCCCTTTCCGGGACCCCTGCCCCGCGGATGGAGCAGAAGCTCATCTCAGAAGAAGACCTCGAGGGAT
CCGCGGCGCCGGAGGCGGAGGTTCTGTCCTCAGCCGCAGTCCCTGATTTGGAGTGGTATGAGAAGTCCGA
AGAAACTCACGCCTCCCAGATAGAACTACTTGAGACAAGCTCTACGCAGGAACCTCTCAACGCTTCGGAG
GCCTTTTGCCCAAGAGACTGCATGGTACCAGTGGTGTTTCCTGGGCCTGTGAGCCAGGAAGGCTGCTGTC
AGTTTACTTGTGAACTTCTAAAGCATATCATGTATCAACGCCAGCAGCTCCCTCTGCCCTATGAACAGCT
TAAGCACTTTTACCGAAAACCTTCTCCCCAGGCAGAGGAGATGCTGAAGAAGAAACCTCGGGCCACCACT
GAGGTGAGCAGCAGGAAATGCCAACAAGCCCTGGCAGAACTGGAGAGTGTCCTCAGCCACCTGGAGGACT
TCTTTGCACGGACACTAGTACCGCGAGTGCTGATTCTCCTTGGGGGCAATGCCCTAAGCCCCAAGGAGTT
CTATGAACTCGACTTGTCTCTGCTGGCCCCCTACAGCGTGGACCAGAGCCTGAGCACAGCAGCTTGTTTG
CGCCGTCTCTTCCGAGCCATATTCATGGCTGATGCCTTTAGCGAGCTTCAGGCTCCTCCACTCATGGGCA
CCGTCGTCATGGCACAGGGACACCGCAACTGTGGAGAAGATTGGTTTCGACCCAAGCTCAACTATCGAGT
GCCCAGCCGGGGCCATAAACTGACTGTGACCCTGTCATGTGGCAGACCTTCCATCCGAACCACGGCTTGG
GAAGACTACATTTGGTTCCAGGCACCAGTGACATTTAAAGGCTTCCGCGAGTGATAAGCGGCCGCGGGCC
CGTTTAAACCCGCTGATCAGCCTCGACTGTGCCTTCTAGTTGCCAGCCATCTGTTGTTTGCCCCTCCCCC
GTGCCTTCCTTGACCCTGGAAGGTGCCACTCCCACTGTCCTTTCCTAATAAAATGAGGAAATTGCATCGC
ATTGTCTGAGTAGGTGTCATTCTATTCTGGGGGGTGGGGTGGGGCAGGACAGCAAGGGGGAGGATTGGGA
AGACAATAGCAGGCATGCTGGGGATGCGGTGGGCTCTATGGCTTCTGAGGCGGAAAGAACCAGCTGGGGC
TCTAGGGGGTATCCCC
[124 nt withheld, positions 2327-2450]
C
[91 nt withheld, positions 2452-2542]
AGGGTGATGGTTCACGTACCTAGAAGTTCCTATTCCGAAGTTCCTATTCTCTAGAAAGTATAGGAACTTC
CTTGGCCAAAAAGCCTGAACTCACCGCGACGTCTGTCGAGAAGTTTCTGATCGAAAAGTTCGACAGCGTC
TCCGACCTGATGCAGCTCTCGGAGGGCGAAGAATCTCGTGCTTTCAGCTTCGATGTAGGAGGGCGTGGAT
ATGTCCTGCGGGTAAATAGCTGCGCCGATGGTTTCTACAAAGATCGTTATGTTTATCGGCACTTTGCATC
GGCCGCGCTCCCGATTCCGGAAGTGCTTGACATTGGGGAATTCAGCGAGAGCCTGACCTATTGCATCTCC
CGCCGTGCACAGGGTGTCACGTTGCAAGACCTGCCTGAAACCGAACTGCCCGCTGTTCTGCAGCCGGTCG
CGGAGGCCATGGATGCGATCGCTGCGGCCGATCTTAGCCAGACGAGCGGGTTCGGCCCATTCGGACCGCA
AGGAATCGGTCAATACACTACATGGCGTGATTTCATATGCGCGATTGCTGATCCCCATGTGTATCACTGG
CAAACTGTGATGGACGACACCGTCAGTGCGTCCGTCGCGCAGGCTCTCGATGAGCTGATGCTTTGGGCCG
AGGACTGCCCCGAAGTCCGGCACCTCGTGCACGCGGATTTCGGCTCCAACAATGTCCTGACGGACAATGG
CCGCATAACAGCGGTCATTGACTGGAGCGAGGCGATGTTCGGGGATTCCCAATACGAGGTCGCCAACATC
TTCTTCTGGAGGCCGTGGTTGGCTTGTATGGAGCAGCAGACGCGCTACTTCGAGCGGAGGCATCCGGAGC
TTGCAGGATCGCCGCGGCTCCGGGCGTATATGCTCCGCATTGGTCTTGACCAACTCTATCAGAGCTTGGT
TGACGGCAATTTCGATGATGCAGCTTGGGCGCAGGGTCGATGCGACGCAATCGTCCGATCCGGAGCCGGG
ACTGTCGGGCGTACACAAATCGCCCGCAGAAGCGCGGCCGTCTGGACCGATGGCTGTGTAGAAGTACTCG
CCGATAGTGGAAACCGACGCCCCAGCACTCGTCCGAGGGCAAAGGAATAGCACGTACTACGAGATTTCGA
TTCCACCGCCGCCTTCTATGAAAGGTTGGGCTTCGGAATCGTTTTCCGGGACGCCGGCTGGATGATCCTC
CAGCGCGGGGATCTCATGCTGGAGTTCTTCGCCCACCCCAACTTGTTTATTGCAGCTTATAATGGTTACA
AATAAAGCAATAGCATCACAAATTTCACAAATAAAGCATTTTTTTCACTGCATTCTAGTTGTGGTTTGTC
CAAACTCATCAATGTATCTTATCATGTCTGTATACCGTCGACCTCTAGCTAGAGCTTGGCGTAATCATGG
TCATAGCTGTTTCCTGTGTGAAATTGTTATCCGCTCACAATTCCACACAACATACGAGCCGGAAGCATAA
AGTGTAAAGCCTGGGGTGCCTAATGAGTGAGCTAACTCACATTAATTGCGTTGCGCTCACTGCCCGCTTT
CCAGTCGGGAAACCTGTCGTGCCAGCTGCATTAATGAATCGGCCAACGCGCGGGGAGAGGCGGTTTGCGT
ATTGGGCGCTCTTCCGCTTCCTCGCTCACTGACTCGCTGCGCTCGGTCGTTCGGCTGCGGCGAGCGGTAT
CAGCTCACTCAAAGGCGGTAATACGGTTATCCACAGAATCAGGGGATAACGCAGGAAAGAACATGTGAGC
AAAAGGCCAGCAAAAGGCCAGGAACCGTAAAAAGGCCGCGTTGCTGGCGTTTTTCCATAGGCTCCGCCCC
CCTGACGAGCATCACAAAAATCGACGCTCAAGTCAGAGGTGGCGAAACCCGACAGGACTATAAAGATACC
AGGCGTTTCCCCCTGGAAGCTCCCTCGTGCGCTCTCCTGTTCCGACCCTGCCGCTTACCGGATACCTGTC
CGCCTTTCTCCCTTCGGGAAGCGTGGCGCTTTCTCATAGCTCACGCTGTAGGTATCTCAGTTCGGTGTAG
GTCGTTCGCTCCAAGCTGGGCTGTGTGCACGAACCCCCCGTTCAGCCCGACCGCTGCGCCTTATCCGGTA
ACTATCGTCTTGAGTCCAACCCGGTAAGACACGACTTATCGCCACTGGCAGCAGCCACTGGTAACAGGAT
TAGCAGAGCGAGGTATGTAGGCGGTGCTACAGAGTTCTTGAAGTGGTGGCCTAACTACGGCTACACTAGA
AGAACAGTATTTGGTATCTGCGCTCTGCTGAAGCCAGTTACCTTCGGAAAAAGAGTTGGTAGCTCTTGAT
CCGGCAAACAAACCACCGCTGGTAGCGGTGGTTTTTTTGTTTGCAAGCAGCAGATTACGCGCAGAAAAAA
AGGATCTCAAGAAGATCCTTTGATCTTTTCTACGGGGTCTGACGCTCAGTGGAACGAAAACTCACGTTAA
GGGATTTTGGTCATGAGATTATCAAAAAGGATCTTCACCTAGATCCTTTTAAATTAAAAATGAAGTTTTA
AATCAATCTAAAGTATATATGAGTAAACTTGGTCTGACAGTTACCAATGCTTAATCAGTGAGGCACCTAT
CTCAGCGATCTGTCTATTTCGTTCATCCATAGTTGCCTGACTCCCCGTCGTGTAGATAACTACGATACGG
GAGGGCTTACCATCTGGCCCCAGTGCTGCAATGATACCGCGAGACCCACGCTCACCGGCTCCAGATTTAT
CAGCAATAAACCAGCCAGCCGGAAGGGCCGAGCGCAGAAGTGGTCCTGCAACTTTATCCGCCTCCATCCA
GTCTATTAATTGTTGCCGGGAAGCTAGAGTAAGTAGTTCGCCAGTTAATAGTTTGCGCAACGTTGTTGCC
ATTGCTACAGGCATCGTGGTGTCACGCTCGTCGTTTGGTATGGCTTCATTCAGCTCCGGTTCCCAACGAT
CAAGGCGAGTTACATGATCCCCCATGTTGTGCAAAAAAGCGGTTAGCTCCTTCGGTCCTCCGATCGTTGT
CAGAAGTAAGTTGGCCGCAGTGTTATCACTCATGGTTATGGCAGCACTGCATAATTCTCTTACTGTCATG
CCATCCGTAAGATGCTTTTCTGTGACTGGTGAGTACTCAACCAAGTCATTCTGAGAATAGTGTATGCGGC
GACCGAGTTGCTCTTGCCCGGCGTCAATACGGGATAATACCGCGCCACATAGCAGAACTTTAAAAGTGCT
CATCATTGGAAAACGTTCTTCGGGGCGAAAACTCTCAAGGATCTTACCGCTGTTGAGATCCAGTTCGATG
TAACCCACTCGTGCACCCAACTGATCTTCAGCATCTTTTACTTTCACCAGCGTTTCTGGGTGAGCAAAAA
CAGGAAGGCAAAATGCCGCAAAAAAGGGAATAAGGGCGACACGGAAATGTTGAATACTCATACTCTTCCT
TTTTCAATATTATTGAAGCATTTATCAGGGTTATTGTCTCATGAGCGGATACATATTTGAATGTATTTAG
AAAAATAAACAAATAGGGGTTCCGCGCACATTTCCCCGAAAAGTGCCACCTGACGTC
Features (pLannotate 1.2.2; 21 found; start..end, strand, type, name):
     28..80      -  misc_feature   bom (fragment): basis of mobility region from pBR322
    235..614     +  enhancer       CMV enhancer: human cytomegalovirus immediate early enhancer
    615..818     +  promoter       CMV promoter: human cytomegalovirus (CMV) immediate early promoter
    820..839     +  promoter       PLtetO-1 promoter (fragment): modified phage lambda PL promoter with tet operator sites (Lutz and Bujard, 1997)
    841..860     +  promoter       PLtetO-1 promoter (fragment): modified phage lambda PL promoter with tet operator sites (Lutz and Bujard, 1997)
    868..901     +  promoter       TRE3GV promoter (fragment): 3rd-generation Tet-responsive promoter that can be activated by binding of Tet-On® 3G, optimized for retroviral and lentiviral vectors
   1193..2011    +  CDS            MAD2L1BP: MD2BP_HUMAN - Also known as CMT2, KIAA0110. Experimental evidence at protein level: Swiss-Prot protein existence level 1. May function to silence the spindle checkpoint and allow mitosis to proceed through anaphase by binding MAD2L1 after it has become dissociated from the MAD2L1-CDC20 complex. From Homo sapiens (Human).
   2057..2281    +  polyA_signal   bGH poly(A) signal: bovine growth hormone polyadenylation signal
   2285..2306    +  promoter       SV40 promoter (fragment): SV40 enhancer and early promoter
   2327..2560    +  rep_origin     f1 ori (fragment) (sequence partly withheld): f1 bacteriophage origin of replication; arrow indicates direction of (+) strand synthesis
   2565..2612    +  protein_bind   FRT: FLP-mediated recombination occurs in the 8-bp core sequence TCTAGAAA (Turan and Bode, 2011). FLP recombinase from the Saccharomyces cerevisiae 2μ plasmid
   2620..3642    +  CDS            HygR: aminoglycoside phosphotransferase from E. coli; aph(4)-Ia; confers resistance to hygromycin
   3652..3777    +  CDS            ble (fragment): BLE_KLEPN - Experimental evidence at protein level: Swiss-Prot protein existence level 1. Binding protein with a strong affinity to the bleomycin family of antibiotics. Binds to CL990; an antimitotic-antibiotic compound. From Klebsiella pneumoniae.
   3772..3893    +  polyA_signal   SV40 poly(A) signal: SV40 polyadenylation signal
   3966..3982    -  protein_bind   lac operator: The lac repressor binds to the lac operator to inhibit transcription in E. coli. This inhibition can be relieved by adding lactose or isopropyl-β-D-thiogalactopyranoside (IPTG). lac repressor encoded by lacI
   3990..4020    -  promoter       lac promoter: promoter for the E. coli lac operon
   4035..4056    -  protein_bind   CAP binding site: CAP binding activates transcription in the presence of cAMP. E. coli catabolite activator protein
   4069..4161    -  CDS            lacI (fragment): lac repressor; lacI; The lac repressor binds to the lac operator to inhibit transcription in E. coli. This inhibition can be relieved by adding lactose or isopropyl-β-D-thiogalactopyranoside (IPTG).
   4344..4932    -  rep_origin     ori: high-copy-number ColE1/pMB1/pBR322/pUC origin of replication
   5103..5963    -  CDS            AmpR: β-lactamase; bla; confers resistance to ampicillin, carbenicillin, and related antibiotics
   5964..6068    -  promoter       AmpR promoter: bla
