[The description below was written by a language model from this plasmid's Addgene catalogue record and pLannotate feature annotations shown in this document.]
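Description:
pcDNA5 FRT TO myc p31Comet is a mammalian expression plasmid built on the Invitrogen pcDNA5/FRT/TO backbone, designed for site-specific genomic integration and tetracycline-inducible expression of human p31comet (MAD2L1BP, also known as CMT2). It is maintained in E. coli as a high-copy plasmid through a ColE1/pUC-type origin and selected with ampicillin via the β-lactamase gene. The 6.1 kb sequence also contains small backbone remnants such as a partial f1 origin, a lac promoter/operator region and a bom fragment.

The expression cassette uses the hybrid CMV/TetO2 promoter: the CMV immediate-early enhancer and promoter are followed by two tet operator sites, which the automated annotation labels as short fragments of other Tet-regulated promoters. In cells that express the Tet repressor, these operators keep transcription off until tetracycline or doxycycline is added. Downstream lies the MAD2L1BP coding sequence, recorded as carrying an N-terminal Myc epitope tag (the tag itself is not annotated separately in the feature table), terminated by the bovine growth hormone polyadenylation signal.

A single FRT site sits immediately upstream of the hygromycin resistance coding sequence, which is followed by an SV40 poly(A) signal and has no complete promoter annotated ahead of it. In this system, FLP recombinase inserts the plasmid at a matching genomic FRT site in a suitable host line, where hygromycin resistance becomes expressed, so selection enriches for correctly integrated, isogenic clones. The associated work concerns p31comet-mediated extraction of Mad2 from the mitotic checkpoint complex, so the construct suits inducible, epitope-tagged expression of p31comet in studies of spindle checkpoint silencing and mitotic exit.
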