Addgene plasmid #59833: pcDNA5 FRT TO myc p31Comet
Purpose: Allows the integration of myc p31Comet in the genome and Tet-inducible expression.
Depositing lab: Stephen Taylor. Depositing organization: University of Manchester. Publication: p31comet-mediated extraction of Mad2 from the MCC promotes efficient mitotic exit. Westhorpe FG, Tighe A, Lara-Gonzalez P, Taylor SS. J Cell Sci. 2011 Nov 15;124(Pt 22):3905-16. doi: 10.1242/jcs.093286. Epub 2011 Nov 18. PubMed 22100920.
Backbone
  Vector backbone: pcDNA5/FRT/TO
  Backbone manufacturer: Invitrogen
  Vector type: Mammalian Expression
  Selectable markers: Hygromycin
Growth in bacteria
  Bacterial resistance: Ampicillin, 100 μg/mL
  Growth temperature: 37°C
  Growth strain: DH5alpha
  Copy number: High Copy
Gene/Insert
  Gene/Insert name: p31
  Species: H. sapiens (human)
  Entrez Gene: MAD2L1BP (a.k.a. CMT2)
  Promoter: hybrid human cytomegalovirus (CMV)/TetO2 promoter
  Tag / fusion protein: Myc (N terminal on insert)
  Cloning method: Unknown
  Sequencing primers: 5′ CMV-F; 3′ BGH-rev
Terms and licenses: Academic/Nonprofit Terms; Industry Terms: Not Available to Industry
How to cite: pcDNA5 FRT TO myc p31Comet was a gift from Stephen Taylor (Addgene plasmid # 59833 ; http://n2t.net/addgene:59833 ; RRID:Addgene_59833)
