>Addgene plasmid #59833 | pcDNA5 FRT TO myc p31Comet | addgene partial sequence | sequence record 96441 | CMV-F 5'-CGCAAATGGGCGGTAGGCGTG-3'
GTGATAGAGATCTCCCTATCAGTGATAGAGATCGTCGACGAGCTCGTTTAGTGAACCGTCAGATCGCCTG
GAGACGCCATCCACGCTGTTTTGACCTCCATAGAAGACACCGGGACCGATCCAGCCTCCGGACTCTAGCG
TTTAAACTTAAGCTTGGTACCCCGGGGAATTCGGCAGATCCCGAGGTCCGACAGCGCCCGGCCCAGATCC
CCACGCCTGCCAGGAGCAAGCCGAGAGCCAGCCGGCCGGCGCACTCCGACTCCGAGCAGTCTCTGTCCTT
CGACCCGAGCCCCGCGCCCTTTCCGGGACCCCTGCCCCGCGGATGGAGCAGAAGCTCATCTCAGAAGAAG
ACCTCGAGGGATCCGCGGCGCCGGAGGCGGAGGTTCTGTCCTCAGCCGCAGTCCCTGATTTGGAGTGGTA
TGAGAAGTCCGAAGAAACTCACGCCTCCCAGATAGAACTACTTGAGACAAGCTCTACGCAGGAACCTCTC
AACGCTTCGGAGGCCTTTTGCCCAAGAGACTGCATGGTACCAGTGGTGTTTCCTGGGCCTGTGAGCCAGG
AAGGCTGCTGTCAGTTTACTTGTGAACTTCTAAAGCATATCATGTATCAACGCCAGCAGCTCCCTCTGCC
CTATGAACAGCTTAAGCACTTTTACCGAAAACCTTCTCCCCAGGCAGAGGAGATGCTGAAGAAGAAACCT
CGGGCCACCACTGAGGTGAGCAGCAGGAAATGCCAACAAGCCCTGGCAGAACTGGAGAGTGTCCTCAGCC
ACCTGGAGGACTTCTTTGCACGGACACTAGTACCGCGAGTGCTGATTCTCCTT
