>Addgene plasmid #59833 | pcDNA5 FRT TO myc p31Comet | addgene partial sequence | sequence record 96443 | BGH-rev 5'-TAGAAGGCACAGTCGAGG-3'
GCCTTTAAATGTCACTGGTGCCTGGAACCAAATGTAGTCTTCCCAAGCCGTGGTTCGGATGGAAGGTCTG
CCACATGACAGGGTCACAGTCAATTTATGGCCCCGGCTGGGCACTCGATAGTTGAGCTTGGGTCGAAACC
AATCTTCTCCACAGTTGCGGTGTCCCTGTGCCATGACGACGGTGCCCATGAGTGGAGGAGCCTGAAGCTC
GCTAAAGGCATCAGCCATGAATATGGCTCGGAAGAGACGGCGCAAACAAGCTGCTGTGCTCAGGCTCTGG
TCCACGCTGTAGGGGGCCAGCAGAGACAAGTCGAGTTCATAGAACTCCTTGGGGCTTAGGGCATTGCCCC
CAAGGAGAATCAGCACTCGCGGTACTAGTGTCCGTGCAAAGAAGTCCTCCAGGTGGCTGAGGACACTCTC
CAGTTCTGCCAGGGCTTGTTGGCATTTCCTGCTGCTCACCTCAGTGGTGGCCCGAGGTTTCTTCTTCAGC
ATCTCCTCTGCCTGGGGAGAAGGTTTTCGGTAAAAGTGCTTAAGCTGTTCATAGGGCAGAGGGAGCTGCT
GGCGTTGATACATGATATGCTTTAGAAGTTCACAAGTAAACTGACAGCAGCCTTCCTGGCTCACAGGCCC
AGGAAACACCACTGGTACCATGCAGTCTCTTGGGCAAAAGGCCTCCGAAGCGTTGAGAGGTTCCTGCGTA
GAGCTTGTCTCAAGTAGTTCTATCTGGGAGGCGTGAGTTTCTTCGGACTTCTCATACCACTCCAAATCAG
GGACTGCGGCTGAGGACAGAACCTCCGCCTCCGGCGCCGC
